Addgene plasmid #153937: pGBW-m4046256
Purpose: Yeast expression plasmid for SARS-CoV-2 nsp8
Depositing lab: Ginkgo Bioworks & Benjie Chen. Depositing organization: Ginkgo Bioworks.
Backbone
  Vector backbone: AmpR; 2u URA3
  Backbone size w/o insert (bp): 4078
  Vector type: Yeast Expression
  Selectable markers: URA3
Growth in bacteria
  Bacterial resistance: Ampicillin, 100 μg/mL
  Growth temperature: 37°C
  Growth strain: DH5alpha
  Copy number: High Copy
Gene/Insert
  Gene/Insert name: SARS-CoV-2 nsp8
  Species: Severe acute respiratory syndrome coronavirus 2
  Insert size (bp): 593
  Mutation: wt
  Entrez Gene: ORF1ab (a.k.a. GU280_gp01)
  Promoter: pTEF1
  Tag / fusion protein: Cleavable thrombin;MBP (C terminal on backbone)
  Cloning method: Unknown
Resource information
  A portion of this plasmid was derived from a plasmid made by: GinkgoBioworks
Depositor comments: NCBI reference sequence: YP_009725304.1. Created by gene synthesis with Not1 site.
How to cite: pGBW-m4046256 was a gift from Ginkgo Bioworks & Benjie Chen (Addgene plasmid # 153937 ; http://n2t.net/addgene:153937 ; RRID:Addgene_153937)
