[The description below was written by a language model from this plasmid's Addgene catalogue record and pLannotate feature annotations shown in this document.]
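Description:
pGBW-m4046256 is an episomal yeast expression plasmid for producing SARS-CoV-2 non-structural protein 8 (nsp8) in Saccharomyces cerevisiae. It is a yeast–E. coli shuttle vector. In yeast it replicates from the 2μ origin and is selected by uracil prototrophy through a URA3 cassette, which is also counterselectable with 5-FOA. In bacteria it is maintained from a ColE1/pUC-type origin and selected with ampicillin through a β-lactamase gene, which the annotation places downstream of a cat promoter. A short rop annotation lies next to AmpR, although the catalogue lists the plasmid as high copy. Phage T3 and T7 early terminators flank the bacterial origin, and a tonB terminator sits upstream of the resistance cassette, presumably insulating these modules from read-through transcription.

The expression cassette uses the constitutive TEF1 promoter to drive a wild-type nsp8 coding sequence of about 590 bp, made by gene synthesis and derived from the ORF1ab polyprotein. The automated feature table labels this region as a fragment of the replicase polyprotein 1a and carries descriptive text about nsp10. That text is generic to the polyprotein database entry, and the catalogue identifies the insert as nsp8. The insert is followed by an E. coli malE fragment encoding maltose-binding protein. According to the record, this is a C-terminal MBP tag supplied by the backbone and removable at a thrombin cleavage site; the site itself is not separately annotated. A CYC1 terminator ends the transcript. MBP fusions commonly aid solubility and allow amylose affinity purification, so the construct suits the production of recombinant nsp8 in yeast for biochemical or structural work. The record states no purpose beyond yeast expression.

The annotated sequence is 6,433 nt, which is longer than the listed backbone and insert sizes combined.
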