Features (pLannotate 1.2.2; 14 found; start..end, strand, type, name):
     10..417     +  promoter       TEF1 promoter: S. cerevisiae TEF1; promoter for EF-1α
    434..1027    +  CDS            R1A_SARS2 (fragment): Experimental evidence at protein level: Swiss-Prot protein existence level 1. [Non-structural protein 10]: Plays a pivotal role in viral transcription by stimulating both nsp14 3'-5' exoribonuclease and nsp16 2'-O-methyltransferase activities. Therefore plays an essential role in viral mRNAs cap methylation. From Severe acute respiratory syndrome coronavirus 2 (2019-nCoV) (SARS-CoV-2).
   1043..2143    +  CDS            malE (fragment): MALE_ECO57 - Experimental evidence at protein level: Swiss-Prot protein existence level 1. Part of the ABC transporter complex MalEFGK involved in maltose/maltodextrin import. Binds maltose and higher maltodextrins. From Escherichia coli O157:H7.
   2172..2344    +  terminator     CYC1 terminator (fragment): S. cerevisiae CYC1; transcription terminator for CYC1
   2380..2556    +  promoter       URA3 promoter (fragment): S. cerevisiae URA3
   2557..3360    +  CDS            URA3: orotidine-5'-phosphate decarboxylase, required for uracil biosynthesis; S. cerevisiae URA3; yeast auxotrophic marker, counterselectable with 5-fluoroorotic acid (5-FOA)
   3443..4425    -  rep_origin     2μ ori: yeast 2μ plasmid origin of replication
   4503..4532    +  terminator     T3Te terminator: phage T3 early transcription terminator
   4554..5141    +  rep_origin     ori: high-copy-number ColE1/pMB1/pBR322/pUC origin of replication
   5153..5180    -  terminator     T7Te terminator: phage T7 early transcription terminator
   5204..5395    -  CDS            rop: Rop protein, which maintains plasmids at low copy number; rop
   5396..6256    -  CDS            AmpR: β-lactamase; bla; confers resistance to ampicillin, carbenicillin, and related antibiotics
   6257..6359    -  promoter       cat promoter: promoter of the E. coli cat gene encoding chloramphenicol acetyltransferase
   6360..6391    -  terminator     tonB terminator: bidirectional E. coli tonB-P14 transcription terminator
>Addgene plasmid #153937 | pGBW-m4046256 | depositor full sequence | sequence record 297626 | Full Sequence
GCGGCCGCCCCACACACCATAGCTTCAAAATGTTTCTACTCCTTTTTTACTCTTCCAGATTTTCTCGGAC
TCCGCGCATCGCCGTACCACTTCAAAACACCCAAGCACAGCATACTAAATTTCCCCTCTTTCTTCCTCTA
GGGTGTCGTTAATTACCCGTACTAAAGGTTTGGAAAAGAAAAAAGAGACCGCCTCGTTTCTTTTTCTTCG
TCGAAAAAGGCAATAAAAATTTTTATCACGTTTCTTTTTCTTGAAAATTTTTTTTTTTGATTTTTTTCTC
TTTCGATGACCTCCCATTGATATTTAAGTTAATAAACGGTCTTCAATTTCTCAAGTTTCAGTTTCATTTT
TCTTGTTCTATTACAACTTTTTTTACTTCTTGCTCATTAGAAAGAAAGCATAGCAATCTAATCTAAGTTT
TAATTACAAAATGGCTATCGCCAGTGAATTTTCCTCATTACCTAGCTATGCAGCTTTCGCTACGGCTCAG
GAGGCCTACGAACAAGCTGTAGCCAACGGCGACTCTGAAGTTGTTCTTAAGAAATTGAAGAAGTCTTTGA
ATGTCGCGAAATCTGAATTTGATAGAGATGCTGCTATGCAACGTAAGCTAGAAAAGATGGCTGACCAAGC
AATGACCCAAATGTACAAACAAGCCAGAAGTGAGGACAAGCGAGCTAAGGTGACTTCCGCTATGCAAACA
ATGCTGTTCACTATGTTGAGAAAGTTGGATAACGATGCTCTGAACAATATTATAAACAATGCCAGAGATG
GTTGTGTCCCCCTCAACATTATCCCATTAACCACTGCCGCTAAATTGATGGTTGTTATTCCGGATTATAA
TACATACAAAAACACTTGCGACGGTACCACCTTCACATACGCCTCTGCTCTTTGGGAAATCCAACAGGTA
GTCGACGCTGACTCCAAGATAGTTCAATTGAGCGAAATTTCTATGGATAACTCGCCAAACCTAGCTTGGC
CATTAATCGTCACTGCGTTGAGAGCTAATAGTGCGGTTAAGTTGCAACTCGTGCCGAGAGGTTCTAAAAT
CGAGGAAGGTAAGCTAGTCATTTGGATAAATGGAGATAAGGGTTACAACGGTTTGGCAGAAGTAGGCAAG
AAATTTGAAAAGGACACAGGTATCAAGGTGACGGTTGAACATCCAGACAAGTTAGAAGAAAAATTCCCTC
AAGTTGCTGCTACTGGTGATGGTCCCGACATTATTTTCTGGGCCCACGATCGTTTTGGTGGATATGCTCA
GTCAGGTTTGCTGGCTGAGATCACCCCAGACAAGGCCTTCCAAGATAAATTGTACCCATTCACTTGGGAT
GCTGTCAGATACAACGGTAAGCTTATAGCATATCCAATTGCTGTTGAAGCCTTATCGTTGATCTACAATA
AGGACTTGTTACCTAACCCACCAAAGACATGGGAAGAAATTCCAGCTTTGGATAAAGAGCTAAAGGCCAA
GGGAAAAAGCGCTTTGATGTTTAACTTACAAGAACCTTATTTCACCTGGCCATTAATCGCTGCTGACGGT
GGTTACGCATTTAAATACGAAAACGGTAAGTATGACATTAAGGATGTCGGCGTTGATAATGCTGGTGCAA
AGGCTGGTTTGACCTTCTTGGTTGATTTAATAAAGAATAAACACATGAACGCTGACACTGACTACTCTAT
CGCCGAAGCCGCTTTCAACAAGGGTGAAACTGCTATGACCATAAATGGTCCATGGGCCTGGAGTAACATT
GATACTTCTAAAGTAAACTATGGTGTCACTGTTTTGCCTACATTCAAAGGCCAACCATCCAAGCCCTTTG
TCGGTGTTCTATCCGCTGGCATCAATGCTGCTTCTCCAAACAAGGAGCTAGCTAAAGAATTTTTGGAAAA
TTACTTGTTAACTGACGAAGGTTTGGAGGCCGTTAACAAGGACAAGCCATTGGGTGCTGTCGCTTTGAAA
TCTTACGAAGAAGAATTGGCTAAGGATCCCAGAATTGCCGCTACCATGGAGAACGCCCAAAAGGGTGAAA
TTATGCCAAACATCCCACAAATGTCAGCCTTCTGGTACGCAGTTAGGACTGCCGTGATTAATGCTGCTTC
CGGTAGACAAACCGTCGACGAAGCATTAAAAGATGCTCAAACGTAAACAGGCCCCTTTTCCTTTGTCGAT
ATCATGTAATTAGTTATGTCACGCTTACATTCACGCCCTCCTCCCACATCCGCTCTAACCGAAAAGGAAG
GAGTTAGACAACCTGAAGTCTAGGTCCCTATTTATTTTTTTTAATAGTTATGTTAGTATTAAGAACGTTA
TTTATATTTCAAATTTTTCTTTTTTTTCTGTACAAAGCGGCCGCCGAACCACTAGTGCACTGCAGTACAC
GGTTTCCTTGAAATTTTTTTGATTCGGTAATCTCCGAACAGAAGGAAGAACGAAGGAAGGAGCACAGACT
TAGATTGGTATATATACGCATATGTAGTGTTGAAGAAACATGAAATTGCCCAGTATTCTTAACCCAACTG
CACAGAACAAAAACGTGCAGGAAACGAAGATAAATCATGTCGAAAGCTACATATAAGGAACGTGCTGCTA
CTCATCCTAGTCCTGTTGCTGCCAAGCTATTTAATATCATGCACGAAAAGCAAACAAACTTGTGTGCTTC
ATTGGATGTTCGTACCACCAAGGAATTACTGGAGTTAGTTGAAGCATTAGGTCCCAAAATTTGTTTACTA
AAAACACATGTGGATATCTTGACTGATTTTTCCATGGAGGGCACAGTTAAGCCGCTAAAGGCATTATCCG
CCAAGTACAATTTTTTACTCTTCGAGGACAGAAAATTTGCTGACATTGGTAATACAGTCAAATTGCAGTA
CTCTGCGGGTGTATACAGAATAGCAGAATGGGCAGACATTACGAATGCACACGGTGTGGTGGGCCCAGGT
ATTGTTAGCGGTTTGAAGCAGGCGGCAGAAGAAGTAACAAAGGAACCTAGAGGCCTTTTGATGTTAGCAG
AATTGTCATGCAAGGGCTCCCTATCTACTGGAGAATATACTAAGGGTACTGTTGACATTGCGAAGAGCGA
CAAAGATTTTGTTATCGGCTTTATTGCTCAAAGAGACATGGGTGGAAGAGATGAAGGTTACGATTGGTTG
ATTATGACACCCGGTGTGGGTTTAGATGACAAGGGAGATGCATTGGGTCAACAGTATAGAACCGTGGATG
ATGTGGTTTCTACAGGATCTGACATTATTATTGTTGGAAGAGGACTATTTGCAAAGGGAAGGGATGCTAA
GGTAGAGGGTGAACGTTACAGAAAAGCAGGCTGGGAAGCATATTTGAGAAGATGCGGCCAGCAAAACTAA
AAAACTGTATTATAAGTAAATGCATGTATACTAAACTCACAAATTAGAGCTTCAATTTAATTATATCAGT
TATTACCCGAGTAACGAAGCATCTGTGCTTCATTTTGTAGAACAAAAATGCAACGCGAGAGCGCTAATTT
TTCAAACAAAGAATCTGAGCTGCATTTTTACAGAACAGAAATGCAACGCGAAAGCGCTATTTTACCAACG
AAGAATCTGTGCTTCATTTTTGTAAAACAAAAATGCAACGCGAGAGCGCTAATTTTTCAAACAAAGAATC
TGAGCTGCATTTTTACAGAACAGAAATGCAACGCGAGAGCGCTATTTTACCAACAAAGAATCTATACTTC
TTTTTTGTTCTACAAAAATGCATCCCGAGAGCGCTATTTTTCTAACAAAGCATCTTAGATTACTTTTTTT
CTCCTTTGTGCGCTCTATAATGCAGTCTCTTGATAACTTTTTGCACTGTAGGTCCGTTAAGGTTAGAAGA
AGGCTACTTTGGTGTCTATTTTCTCTTCCATAAAAAAAGCCTGACTCCACTTCCCGCGTTTACTGATTAC
TAGCGAAGCTGCGGGTGCATTTTTTCAAGATAAAGGCATCCCCGATTATATTCTATACCGATGTGGATTG
CGCATACTTTGTGAACAGAAAGTGATAGCGTTGATGATTCTTCATTGGTCAGAAAATTATGAACGGTTTC
TTCTATTTTGTCTCTATATACTACGTATAGGAAATGTTTACATTTTCGTATTGTTTTCGATTCACTCTAT
GAATAGTTCTTACTACAATTTTTTTGTCTAAAGAGTAATACTAGAGATAAACATAAAAAATGTAGAGGTC
GAGTTTAGATGCAAGTTCAAGGAGCGAAAGGTGGATGGGTAGGTTATATAGGGATATAGCACAGAGATAT
ATAGCAAAGAGATACTTTTGAGCAATGTTTGTGGAAGCGGTATTCGCAATATTTTAGTAGCTCGTTACAG
TCCGGTGCGTTTTTGGTTTTTTGAAAGTGCGTCATCAGAGCGCTTTTGGTTTTCAAAAGCGCTCTGAAGT
TCCTATACTTTCTAGCTAGAGAATAGGAACTTCCCGAGCGGCCGCGTGTTACAAGCTTGACTCCAGCGTA
ACTGGACTGCAATCAACTCACTGGCTCACCTTCACGGGTGGGCCTTTCTTCGGTAGAAAATCAAAGGATC
TTCTTGAGATCCTTTTTTTCTGCGCGTAATCTGCTGCTTGCAAACAAAAAAACCACCGCTACCAGCGGTG
GTTTGTTTGCCGGATCAAGAGCTACCAACTCTTTTTCCGAGGTAACTGGCTTCAGCAGAGCGCAGATACC
AAATACTGTTCTTCTAGTGTAGCCGTAGTTAGGCCACCACTTCAAGAACTCTGTAGCACCGCCTACATAC
CTCGCTCTGCTAATCCTGTTACCAGTGGCTGCTGCCAGTGGCGATAAGTCGTGTCTTACCGGGTTGGACT
CAAGACGATAGTTACCGGATAAGGCGCAGCGGTCGGGCTGAACGGGGGGTTCGTGCACACAGCCCAGCTT
GGAGCGAACGACCTACACCGAACTGAGATACCTACAGCGTGAGCTATGAGAAAGCGCCACGCTTCCCGAA
GGGAGAAAGGCGGACAGGTATCCGGTAAGCGGCAGGGTCGGAACAGGAGAGCGCACGAGGGAGCTTCCAG
GGGTAAACGCCTGGTATCTTTATAGTCCTGTCGGGTTTCGCCACCTCTGACTTGAGCATCGATTTTTGTG
ATGCTCGTCAGGGGGGCGGAGCCTATGGAAAAACGCCAGCAACGCAGAAAGGCCCACCCGAAGGTGAGCC
AGGTGATTACATTTGGGCCCTCATCAGAGGTTTTCACCGTCATCACCGAAACGCGCGAGGCAGCTGCGGT
AAAGCTCATCAGCGTGGTCGTGAAGCGATTCACAGATGTCTGCCTGTTCATCCGCGTCCAGCTCGTTGAG
TTTCTCCAGAAGCGTTAATGTCTGGCTTCTGATAAAGCGGGCCATGTTAAGGGCGGTTTTTTCCTGTTTG
GTCACTTACCAATGCTTAATCAGTGAGGCACCTATCTCAGCGATCTGTCTATTTCGTTCATCCATAGTTG
CCTGACTCCCCGTCGTGTAGATAACTACGATGCGGGAGGGCTTACCATCTGGCCCCAGTGCTGCAATGAT
ACCGCGAGACCCACGCTCACCGGCTCCAGATTTATCAGCAATAAACCAGCCAGCCGGGAGGGCCGAGCGC
AGAAGTGATCCTGCAACTTTATCCGCCTCCATCCAGTCTATTAATTGTTGCCGGGAAGCTAGAGTAAGTA
GTTCGCCAGTTAATAGTTTGCGCAACGTTGTTGCCATTGCTACAGGCATCGTGGTGTCACGCTCGTCGTT
TGGTATGGCTTCATTCAGCTCCGGTTCCCAACGATCAAGGCGAGTTACATGATCCCCCATGTTGTGCAAA
AAAGCGGTTAGCTCCTTCGGTCCTCCGATCGTTGCCAGAAGTAAGTTGGCCGCAGTGTTATCACTCATGG
TTATGGCAGCACTGCATAATTCTCTTACTGTCATGCCATCCGTGAGATGCTTTTCTGTGACTGGTGAGTA
CTCAACCAAGTCATTCTGAGAATAGTGTATGCGGCGACCGAGTTGCTCTTGCCCGGCGTCAATACGGGAT
AATACCGCGCCACATAGCAGAACTTTAAAAGTGCTCATCATTGGAAAACGTTCTTCGGGGCGTAAACTCT
CAAGGATCTTACCGCTGTTGAGATCCAGTTCGATGTAACCCACTCGTGCACCCAACTGATCTTCAGCATC
TTTTACTTTCACCAGCGTTTCTGGGTGAGCAAAAACAGGAAGGCAAAATGCCGCAAAAAAGGGAATAAGG
GCGACACGGAAATGTTGAATACTCATTTTAGCTTCCTTAGCTCCTGAAAATCTCGATAACTCAAAAAATA
CGCCCGGTAGTGATCTTATTTCATTATGGTGAAAGTTGGAACCTCTTACGTGCCGATCAAGTCAAAAGCC
TCCGGTCGGAGGCTTTTGACTTTCTGCTATGGAGGTCAGGTATGATTTAAATGGTCAGTTAGA
