>Addgene plasmid #153937 | pGBW-m4046256 | addgene partial sequence | sequence record 305752 | Ginkgo NGS Result
AGCGCTAATTTTTCAAACAAAGAATCTGAGCTGCATTTTTACAGAACAGAAATGCAACGCGAAAGCGCTA
TTTTACCAACGAAGAATCTGTGCTTCATTTTTGTAAAACAAAAATGCAACGCGAGAGCGCTAATTTTTCA
AACAAAGAATCTGAGCTGCATTTTTACAGAACAGAAATGCAACGCGAGAGCGCTATTTTACCAACAAAGA
ATCTATACTTCTTTTTTGTTCTACAAAAATGCATCCCGAGAGCGCTATTTTTCTAACAAAGCATCTTAGA
TTACTTTTTTTCTCCTTTGTGCGCTCTATAATGCAGTCTCTTGATAACTTTTTGCACTGTAGGTCCGTTA
AGGTTAGAAGAAGGCTACTTTGGTGTCTATTTTCTCTTCCATAAAAAAAGCCTGACTCCACTTCCCGCGT
TTACTGATTACTAGCGAAGCTGCGGGTGCATTTTTTCAAGATAAAGGCATCCCCGATTATATTCTATACC
GATGTGGATTGCGCATACTTTGTGAACAGAAAGTGATAGCGTTGATGATTCTTCATTGGTCAGAAAATTA
TGAACGGTTTCTTCTATTTTGTCTCTATATACTACGTATAGGAAATGTTTACATTTTCGTATTGTTTTCG
ATTCACTCTATGAATAGTTCTTACTACAATTTTTTTGTCTAAAGAGTAATACTAGAGATAAACATAAAAA
ATGTAGAGGTCGAGTTTAGATGCAAGTTCAAGGAGCGAAAGGTGGATGGGTAGGTTATATAGGGATATAG
CACAGAGATATATAGCAAAGAGATACTTTTGAGCAATGTTTGTGGAAGCGGTATTCGCAATATTTTAGTA
GCTCGTTACAGTCCGGTGCGTTTTTGGTTTTTTGAAAGTGCGTCATCAGAGCGCTTTTGGTTTTCAAAAG
CGCTCTGAAGTTCCTATACTTTCTAGCTAGAGAATAGGAACTTCCCGAGCGGCCGCGTGTTACAAGCTTG
ACTCCAGCGTAACTGGACTGCAATCAACTCACTGGCTCACCTTCACGGGTGGGCCTTTCTTCGGTAGAAA
ATCAAAGGATCTTCTTGAGATCCTTTTTTTCTGCGCGTAATCTGCTGCTTGCAAACAAAAAAACCACCGC
TACCAGCGGTGGTTTGTTTGCCGGATCAAGAGCTACCAACTCTTTTTCCGAGGTAACTGGCTTCAGCAGA
GCGCAGATACCAAATACTGTTCTTCTAGTGTAGCCGTAGTTAGGCCACCACTTCAAGAACTCTGTAGCAC
CGCCTACATACCTCGCTCTGCTAATCCTGTTACCAGTGGCTGCTGCCAGTGGCGATAAGTCGTGTCTTAC
CGGGTTGGACTCAAGACGATAGTTACCGGATAAGGCGCAGCGGTCGGGCTGAACGGGGGGTTCGTGCACA
CAGCCCAGCTTGGAGCGAACGACCTACACCGAACTGAGATACCTACAGCGTGAGCTATGAGAAAGCGCCA
CGCTTCCCGAAGGGAGAAAGGCGGACAGGTATCCGGTAAGCGGCAGGGTCGGAACAGGAGAGCGCACGAG
GGAGCTTCCAGGGGTAAACGCCTGGTATCTTTATAGTCCTGTCGGGTTTCGCCACCTCTGACTTGAGCAT
CGATTTTTGTGATGCTCGTCAGGGGGGCGGAGCCTATGGAAAAACGCCAGCAACGCAGAAAGGCCCACCC
GAAGGTGAGCCAGGTGATTACATTTGGGCCCTCATCAGAGGTTTTCACCGTCATCACCGAAACGCGCGAG
GCAGCTGCGGTAAAGCTCATCAGCGTGGTCGTGAAGCGATTCACAGATGTCTGCCTGTTCATCCGCGTCC
AGCTCGTTGAGTTTCTCCAGAAGCGTTAATGTCTGGCTTCTGATAAAGCGGGCCATGTTAAGGGCGGTTT
TTTCCTGTTTGGTCACTTACCAATGCTTAATCAGTGAGGCACCTATCTCAGCGATCTGTCTATTTCGTTC
ATCCATAGTTGCCTGACTCCCCGTCGTGTAGATAACTACGATGCGGGAGGGCTTACCATCTGGCCCCAGT
GCTGCAATGATACCGCGAGACCCACGCTCACCGGCTCCAGATTTATCAGCAATAAACCAGCCAGCCGGGA
GGGCCGAGCGCAGAAGTGATCCTGCAACTTTATCCGCCTCCATCCAGTCTATTAATTGTTGCCGGGAAGC
TAGAGTAAGTAGTTCGCCAGTTAATAGTTTGCGCAACGTTGTTGCCATTGCTACAGGCATCGTGGTGTCA
CGCTCGTCGTTTGGTATGGCTTCATTCAGCTCCGGTTCCCAACGATCAAGGCGAGTTACATGATCCCCCA
TGTTGTGCAAAAAAGCGGTTAGCTCCTTCGGTCCTCCGATCGTTGCCAGAAGTAAGTTGGCCGCAGTGTT
ATCACTCATGGTTATGGCAGCACTGCATAATTCTCTTACTGTCATGCCATCCGTGAGATGCTTTTCTGTG
ACTGGTGAGTACTCAACCAAGTCATTCTGAGAATAGTGTATGCGGCGACCGAGTTGCTCTTGCCCGGCGT
CAATACGGGATAATACCGCGCCACATAGCAGAACTTTAAAAGTGCTCATCATTGGAAAACGTTCTTCGGG
GCGTAAACTCTCAAGGATCTTACCGCTGTTGAGATCCAGTTCGATGTAACCCACTCGTGCACCCAACTGA
TCTTCAGCATCTTTTACTTTCACCAGCGTTTCTGGGTGAGCAAAAACAGGAAGGCAAAATGCCGCAAAAA
AGGGAATAAGGGCGACACGGAAATGTTGAATACTCATTTTAGCTTCCTTAGCTCCTGAAAATCTCGATAA
CTCAAAAAATACGCCCGGTAGTGATCTTATTTCATTATGGTGAAAGTTGGAACCTCTTACGTGCCGATCA
AGTCAAAAGCCTCCGGTCGGAGGCTTTTGACTTTCTGCTATGGAGGTCAGGTATGATTTAAATGGTCAGT
TAGAGCGGCCGCCCCACACACCATAGCTTCAAAATGTTTCTACTCCTTTTTTACTCTTCCAGATTTTCTC
GGACTCCGCGCATCGCCGTACCACTTCAAAACACCCAAGCACAGCATACTAAATTTCCCCTCTTTCTTCC
TCTAGGGTGTCGTTAATTACCCGTACTAAAGGTTTGGAAAAGAAAAAAGAGACCGCCTCGTTTCTTTTTC
TTCGTCGAAAAAGGCAATAAAAATTTTTATCACGTTTCTTTTTCTTGAAAATTTTTTTTTTTGATTTTTT
TCTCTTTCGATGACCTCCCATTGATATTTAAGTTAATAAACGGTCTTCAATTTCTCAAGTTTCAGTTTCA
TTTTTCTTGTTCTATTACAACTTTTTTTACTTCTTGCTCATTAGAAAGAAAGCATAGCAATCTAATCTAA
GTTTTAATTACAAAATGGCTATCGCCAGTGAATTTTCCTCATTACCTAGCTATGCAGCTTTCGCTACGGC
TCAGGAGGCCTACGAACAAGCTGTAGCCAACGGCGACTCTGAAGTTGTTCTTAAGAAATTGAAGAAGTCT
TTGAATGTCGCGAAATCTGAATTTGATAGAGATGCTGCTATGCAACGTAAGCTAGAAAAGATGGCTGACC
AAGCAATGACCCAAATGTACAAACAAGCCAGAAGTGAGGACAAGCGAGCTAAGGTGACTTCCGCTATGCA
AACAATGCTGTTCACTATGTTGAGAAAGTTGGATAACGATGCTCTGAACAATATTATAAACAATGCCAGA
GATGGTTGTGTCCCCCTCAACATTATCCCATTAACCACTGCCGCTAAATTGATGGTTGTTATTCCGGATT
ATAATACATACAAAAACACTTGCGACGGTACCACCTTCACATACGCCTCTGCTCTTTGGGAAATCCAACA
GGTAGTCGACGCTGACTCCAAGATAGTTCAATTGAGCGAAATTTCTATGGATAACTCGCCAAACCTAGCT
TGGCCATTAATCGTCACTGCGTTGAGAGCTAATAGTGCGGTTAAGTTGCAACTCGTGCCGAGAGGTTCTA
AAATCGAGGAAGGTAAGCTAGTCATTTGGATAAATGGAGATAAGGGTTACAACGGTTTGGCAGAAGTAGG
CAAGAAATTTGAAAAGGACACAGGTATCAAGGTGACGGTTGAACATCCAGACAAGTTAGAAGAAAAATTC
CCTCAAGTTGCTGCTACTGGTGATGGTCCCGACATTATTTTCTGGGCCCACGATCGTTTTGGTGGATATG
CTCAGTCAGGTTTGCTGGCTGAGATCACCCCAGACAAGGCCTTCCAAGATAAATTGTACCCATTCACTTG
GGATGCTGTCAGATACAACGGTAAGCTTATAGCATATCCAATTGCTGTTGAAGCCTTATCGTTGATCTAC
AATAAGGACTTGTTACCTAACCCACCAAAGACATGGGAAGAAATTCCAGCTTTGGATAAAGAGCTAAAGG
CCAAGGGAAAAAGCGCTTTGATGTTTAACTTACAAGAACCTTATTTCACCTGGCCATTAATCGCTGCTGA
CGGTGGTTACGCATTTAAATACGAAAACGGTAAGTATGACATTAAGGATGTCGGCGTTGATAATGCTGGT
GCAAAGGCTGGTTTGACCTTCTTGGTTGATTTAATAAAGAATAAACACATGAACGCTGACACTGACTACT
CTATCGCCGAAGCCGCTTTCAACAAGGGTGAAACTGCTATGACCATAAATGGTCCATGGGCCTGGAGTAA
CATTGATACTTCTAAAGTAAACTATGGTGTCACTGTTTTGCCTACATTCAAAGGCCAACCATCCAAGCCC
TTTGTCGGTGTTCTATCCGCTGGCATCAATGCTGCTTCTCCAAACAAGGAGCTAGCTAAAGAATTTTTGG
AAAATTACTTGTTAACTGACGAAGGTTTGGAGGCCGTTAACAAGGACAAGCCATTGGGTGCTGTCGCTTT
GAAATCTTACGAAGAAGAATTGGCTAAGGATCCCAGAATTGCCGCTACCATGGAGAACGCCCAAAAGGGT
GAAATTATGCCAAACATCCCACAAATGTCAGCCTTCTGGTACGCAGTTAGGACTGCCGTGATTAATGCTG
CTTCCGGTAGACAAACCGTCGACGAAGCATTAAAAGATGCTCAAACGTAAACAGGCCCCTTTTCCTTTGT
CGATATCATGTAATTAGTTATGTCACGCTTACATTCACGCCCTCCTCCCACATCCGCTCTAACCGAAAAG
GAAGGAGTTAGACAACCTGAAGTCTAGGTCCCTATTTATTTTTTTTAATAGTTATGTTAGTATTAAGAAC
GTTATTTATATTTCAAATTTTTCTTTTTTTTCTGTACAAAGCGGCCGCCGAACCACTAGTGCACTGCAGT
ACACGGTTTCCTTGAAATTTTTTTGATTCGGTAATCTCCGAACAGAAGGAAGAACGAAGGAAGGAGCACA
GACTTAGATTGGTATATATACGCATATGTAGTGTTGAAGAAACATGAAATTGCCCAGTATTCTTAACCCA
ACTGCACAGAACAAAAACGTGCAGGAAACGAAGATAAATCATGTCGAAAGCTACATATAAGGAACGTGCT
GCTACTCATCCTAGTCCTGTTGCTGCCAAGCTATTTAATATCATGCACGAAAAGCAAACAAACTTGTGTG
CTTCATTGGATGTTCGTACCACCAAGGAATTACTGGAGTTAGTTGAAGCATTAGGTCCCAAAATTTGTTT
ACTAAAAACACATGTGGATATCTTGACTGATTTTTCCATGGAGGGCACAGTTAAGCCGCTAAAGGCATTA
TCCGCCAAGTACAATTTTTTACTCTTCGAGGACAGAAAATTTGCTGACATTGGTAATACAGTCAAATTGC
AGTACTCTGCGGGTGTATACAGAATAGCAGAATGGGCAGACATTACGAATGCACACGGTGTGGTGGGCCC
AGGTATTGTTAGCGGTTTGAAGCAGGCGGCAGAAGAAGTAACAAAGGAACCTAGAGGCCTTTTGATGTTA
GCAGAATTGTCATGCAAGGGCTCCCTATCTACTGGAGAATATACTAAGGGTACTGTTGACATTGCGAAGA
GCGACAAAGATTTTGTTATCGGCTTTATTGCTCAAAGAGACATGGGTGGAAGAGATGAAGGTTACGATTG
GTTGATTATGACACCCGGTGTGGGTTTAGATGACAAGGGAGATGCATTGGGTCAACAGTATAGAACCGTG
GATGATGTGGTTTCTACAGGATCTGACATTATTATTGTTGGAAGAGGACTATTTGCAAAGGGAAGGGATG
CTAAGGTAGAGGGTGAACGTTACAGAAAAGCAGGCTGGGAAGCATATTTGAGAAGATGCGGCCAGCAAAA
CTAAAAAACTGTATTATAAGTAAATGCATGTATACTAAACTCACAAATTAGAGCTTCAATTTAATTATAT
CAGTTATTACCCGAGTAACGAAGCATCTGTGCTTCATTTTGTAGAACAAAAATGCAACGCGAGAGCGC
